Addgene plasmid #209462: EC70201
Purpose: Cloning protospacers for Cas9 editing
Depositing lab: Wendy Harwood & Cristobal Uauy. Depositing organization: John Innes Centre. Publication: An optimised CRISPR Cas9 and Cas12a mutagenesis toolkit for Barley and Wheat. Lawrenson T, Clarke M, Kirby R, Forner M, Steuernagel B, Brown JKM, Harwood W. Plant Methods. 2024 Aug 13;20(1):123. doi: 10.1186/s13007-024-01234-y. PubMed 39138524.
Backbone
  Vector backbone: Unknown
  Vector type: CRISPR
  Selectable markers: LacZ
Growth in bacteria
  Bacterial resistance: Ampicillin, 100 μg/mL
  Growth temperature: 37°C
  Growth strain: DH5alpha
  Copy number: High Copy
Gene/Insert
  Gene/Insert name: Cas9 sgRNA
  Species: Steptococcus pyogenes
  Promoter: TaU3
  Cloning method: Restriction Enzyme; 5′ cloning site unknown (unknown if destroyed)
Terms and licenses: Academic/Nonprofit Terms; Industry Terms: Not Available to Industry
Depositor comments: GoldeGate level 1 position 7
How to cite: EC70201 was a gift from Wendy Harwood & Cristobal Uauy (Addgene plasmid # 209462 ; http://n2t.net/addgene:209462 ; RRID:Addgene_209462)
