[The description below was written by a language model from this plasmid's Addgene catalogue record and pLannotate feature annotations shown in this document.]
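Description:
EC70201 is a Golden Gate (MoClo-style) level 1, position 7 plasmid for cloning protospacers into a Streptococcus pyogenes Cas9 single guide RNA expression unit, part of a CRISPR mutagenesis toolkit developed for barley and wheat. The catalogue lists the backbone as unknown, but the annotated 5,475 nt sequence shows an architecture typical of binary-type level 1 acceptors. Nopaline C58 right and left T-DNA border repeats flank the cargo region. The backbone carries both a high-copy ColE1/pUC origin for propagation in E. coli and the incP oriV origin with its trfA replication initiator, a broad-host-range replicon of the kind that works in Agrobacterium. Selection in bacteria is by ampicillin resistance (β-lactamase under its own promoter).

According to the record, the guide is driven by the TaU3 promoter, a wheat U3 small nuclear RNA promoter of the RNA polymerase III class commonly used for guide expression in cereals. This promoter was not picked up by the automated annotation, although an unannotated stretch lies between the left border and the lac elements. Within the T-DNA region sits a lacZα cassette (CAP binding site, lac promoter and operator, pUC multiple cloning site and lacZα fragment), followed by the Cas9 gRNA scaffold. This layout, together with LacZ being listed as the selectable marker, suggests that the lacZα cassette is a placeholder replaced by the protospacer, allowing blue/white screening for recombinants, though the record does not name the enzymes or cloning sites. Short TetR, lacI, bom and attB2 fragments are probably backbone remnants or partial matches. The completed sgRNA unit would then be assembled at position 7 with other level 1 modules into a multigene editing construct.
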