Features (pLannotate 1.2.2; 17 found; start..end, strand, type, name):
     25..49      +  misc_feature   RB T-DNA repeat: right border repeat from nopaline C58 T-DNA
    161..181     -  CDS            TetR (fragment): tetracycline resistance regulatory protein; tetR
    208..1353    -  CDS            trfA: TRFA_ECOLX - Experimental evidence at protein level: Swiss-Prot protein existence level 1. Also involved in plasmid copy number control, promoting intermolecular coupling of protein bound iterons at oriV, which inhibits replication initiation. From Escherichia coli.
   1689..2277    -  rep_origin     ori: high-copy-number ColE1/pMB1/pBR322/pUC origin of replication
   2448..3308    -  CDS            AmpR: β-lactamase; bla; confers resistance to ampicillin, carbenicillin, and related antibiotics
   3309..3413    -  promoter       AmpR promoter: bla
   3500..4131    -  rep_origin     oriV: incP origin of replication
   4223..4247    +  misc_feature   LB T-DNA repeat: left border repeat from nopaline C58 T-DNA
   4750..4792    +  CDS            lacI (fragment): lac repressor; lacI; The lac repressor binds to the lac operator to inhibit transcription in E. coli. This inhibition can be relieved by adding lactose or isopropyl-β-D-thiogalactopyranoside (IPTG).
   4805..4826    +  protein_bind   CAP binding site: CAP binding activates transcription in the presence of cAMP. E. coli catabolite activator protein
   4841..4871    +  promoter       lac promoter: promoter for the E. coli lac operon
   4879..4895    +  protein_bind   lac operator: The lac repressor binds to the lac operator to inhibit transcription in E. coli. This inhibition can be relieved by adding lactose or isopropyl-β-D-thiogalactopyranoside (IPTG). lac repressor encoded by lacI
   4932..4988    -  misc_feature   MCS: pUC18/19 multiple cloning site
   4985..5142    +  CDS            lacZα (fragment): LacZα fragment of β-galactosidase; lacZ fragment
   5148..5247    -  misc_feature   bom (fragment): basis of mobility region from pBR322
   5335..5410    +  misc_RNA       gRNA scaffold: guide RNA scaffold for the Streptococcus pyogenes CRISPR/Cas9 system
   5422..5443    -  protein_bind   attB2 (fragment): mutant version of attB; recombination site for the Gateway® BP reaction BP Clonase™
>Addgene plasmid #209462 | EC70201 | addgene full sequence | sequence record 413819 | Addgene NGS Result
GAAGTGGTTTAAACTATCAGTGTTTGACAGGATATATTGGCGGGTAAACCTAAGAGAAAAGAGCGTTTAT
TAGAATAATCGGATATTTAAAAGGGCGTGAAAAGGTTTATCCGTTCGTCCATTTGTATGTGCATGCCAAC
CACAGGGTTCCCCAGATCAGGCGCTGGCTGCTGAACCCCCAGCCGGAACTGACCCCACAAGGCCCTAGCG
TTTGCAATGCACCAGGTCATCATTGACCCAGGCGTGTTCCACCAGGCCGCTGCCTCGCAACTCTTCGCAG
GCTTCGCCGACCTGCTCGCGCCACTTCTTCACGCGGGTGGAATCCGATCCGCACATGAGGCGGAAGGTTT
CCAGCTTGAGCGGGTACGGCTCCCGGTGCGAGCTGAAATAGTCGAACATCCGTCGGGCCGTCGGCGACAG
CTTGCGGTACTTCTCCCATATGAATTTCGTGTAGTGGTCGCCAGCAAACAGCACGACGATTTCCTCGTCG
ATCAGGACCTGGCAACGGGACGTTTTCTTGCCACGGTCCAGGACGCGGAAGCGGTGCAGCAGCGACACCG
ATTCCAGGTGCCCAACGCGGTCGGACGTGAAGCCCATCGCCGTCGCCTGTAGGCGCGACAGGCATTCCTC
GGCCTTCGTGTAATACCGGCCATTGATCGACCAGCCCAGGTCCTGGCAAAGCTCGTAGAACGTGAAGGTG
ATCGGCTCGCCGATAGGGGTGCGCTTCGCGTACTCCAACACCTGCTGCCACACCAGTTCGTCATCGTCGG
CCCGCAGCTCGACGCCGGTGTAGGTGATCTTCACGTCCTTGTTGACGTGGAAAATGACCTTGTTTTGCAG
CGCCTCGCGCGGGATTTTCTTGTTGCGCGTGGTGAACAGGGCAGAGCGGGCCGTGTCGTTTGGCATCGCT
CGCATCGTGTCCGGCCACGGCGCAATATCGAACAAGGAAAGCTGCATTTCCTTGATCTGCTGCTTCGTGT
GTTTCAGCAACGCGGCCTGCTTGGCCTCGCTGACCTGTTTTGCCAGGTCCTCGCCGGCGGTTTTTCGCTT
CTTGGTCGTCATAGTTCCTCGCGTGTCGATGGTCATCGACTTCGCCAAACCTGCCGCCTCCTGTTCAAGA
CGACGCGAACGCTCCACGGCGGCCGATGGCGCGGGCAGGGCAGGGGGAGCCAGTTGCACGCTGTCGCGCT
CGATCTTGGCCGTAGCTTGCTGGACCATCGAGCCGACGGACTGGAAGGTTTCGCGGGGCGCACGCATGAC
GGTGCGGCTTGCGATGGTTTCGGCATCCTCGGCGGAAAACCCCGCGTCGATCAGTTCTTGCCTGTATGCC
TTCCGGTCAAACGTCCGATTCATTCACCCTCCTTGCGGGATTGCCCCGACTCACGCCGGGGCAATGTGCC
CTTATTCCTGATTTGACCCGCCTGGTGCCTTGGTGTCCAGATAATCCACCTTATCGGCAATGAAGTCGGT
CCCGTAGACCGTCTGGCCGTCCTTCTCGTACTTGGTATTCCGAATCTTGCCCTGCACGAATACCAGCGAC
CCCTTGCCCAAATACTTGCCGTGGGCCTCGGCCTGAGAGCCAAAACACTTGATGCGGAAGAAGTCGGTGC
GCTCCTGCTTGTCGCCGGCATCGTTGCGCCACATCTAGGATCTGCCAGGAACCGTAAAAAGGCCGCGTTG
CTGGCGTTTTTCCATAGGCTCCGCCCCCCTGACGAGCATCACAAAAATCGACGCTCAAGTCAGAGGTGGC
GAAACCCGACAGGACTATAAAGATACCAGGCGTTTCCCCCTGGAAGCTCCCTCGTGCGCTCTCCTGTTCC
GACCCTGCCGCTTACCGGATACCTGTCCGCCTTTCTCCCTTCGGGAAGCGTGGCGCTTTCTCATAGCTCA
CGCTGTAGGTATCTCAGTTCGGTGTAGGTCGTTCGCTCCAAGCTGGGCTGTGTGCACGAACCCCCCGTTC
AGCCCGACCGCTGCGCCTTATCCGGTAACTATCGTCTTGAGTCCAACCCGGTAAGACACGACTTATCGCC
ACTGGCAGCAGCCACTGGTAACAGGATTAGCAGAGCGAGGTATGTAGGCGGTGCTACAGAGTTCTTGAAG
TGGTGGCCTAACTACGGCTACACTAGAAGAACAGTATTTGGTATCTGCGCTCTGCTGAAGCCAGTTACCT
TCGGAAAAAGAGTTGGTAGCTCTTGATCCGGCAAACAAACCACCGCTGGTAGCGGTGGTTTTTTTGTTTG
CAAGCAGCAGATTACGCGCAGAAAAAAAGGATCTCAAGAAGATCCTTTGATCTTTTCTACGGGGTCTGAC
GCTCAGTGGAACGAAAACTCACGTTAAGGGATTTTGGTCATGAGATTATCAAAAAGGATCTTCACCTAGA
TCCTTTTAAATTAAAAATGAAGTTTTAAATCAATCTAAAGTATATATGAGTAAACTTGGTCTGACAGTTA
CCAATGCTTAATCAGTGAGGCACCTATCTCAGCGATCTGTCTATTTCGTTCATCCATAGTTGCCTGACTC
CCCGTCGTGTAGATAACTACGATACGGGAGGGCTTACCATCTGGCCCCAGTGCTGCAATGATACCGCGAG
AACCACGCTCACCGGCTCCAGATTTATCAGCAATAAACCAGCCAGCCGGAAGGGCCGAGCGCAGAAGTGG
TCCTGCAACTTTATCCGCCTCCATCCAGTCTATTAATTGTTGCCGGGAAGCTAGAGTAAGTAGTTCGCCA
GTTAATAGTTTGCGCAACGTTGTTGCCATTGCTACAGGCATCGTGGTGTCACGCTCGTCGTTTGGTATGG
CTTCATTCAGCTCCGGTTCCCAACGATCAAGGCGAGTTACATGATCCCCCATGTTGTGCAAAAAAGCGGT
TAGCTCCTTCGGTCCTCCGATCGTTGTCAGAAGTAAGTTGGCCGCAGTGTTATCACTCATGGTTATGGCA
GCACTGCATAATTCTCTTACTGTCATGCCATCCGTAAGATGCTTTTCTGTGACTGGTGAGTACTCAACCA
AGTCATTCTGAGAATAGTGTATGCGGCGACCGAGTTGCTCTTGCCCGGCGTCAATACGGGATAATACCGC
GCCACATAGCAGAACTTTAAAAGTGCTCATCATTGGAAAACGTTCTTCGGGGCGAAAACTCTCAAGGATC
TTACCGCTGTTGAGATCCAGTTCGATGTAACCCACTCGTGCACCCAACTGATCTTCAGCATCTTTTACTT
TCACCAGCGTTTCTGGGTGAGCAAAAACAGGAAGGCAAAATGCCGCAAAAAAGGGAATAAGGGCGACACG
GAAATGTTGAATACTCATACTCTTCCTTTTTCAATATTATTGAAGCATTTATCAAGGTTATTGTCTCATG
AGCGGATACATATTTGAATGTATTTAGAAAAATAAACAAATAGGGGTTCCGCGCACGAATTGGCCAGCGC
TGCCATTTTTGGGGTGAGGCCGTTCGCGGCCGAGGGGCGCAGCCCCTGGGGGGATGGGAGGCCCGCGTTA
GCGGGCCGGGAGGGTTCGAGAAGGGGGGGCACCCCCCTTCGGCGTGCGCGGTCACGCGCACAGGGCGCAG
CCCTGGTTAAAAACAAGGTTTATAAATATTGGTTTAAAAGCAGGTTAAAAGACAGGTTAGCGGTGGCCGA
AAAACGGGCGGAAACCCTTGCAAATGCTGGATTTTCTGCCTGTGGACAGCCCCTCAAATGTCAATAGGTG
CGCCCCTCATCTGTCAGCACTCTGCCCCTCAAGTGTCAAGGATCGCGCCCCTCATCTGTCAGTAGTCGCG
CCCCTCAAGTGTCAATACCGCAGGGCACTTATCCCCAGGCTTGTCCACATCATCTGTGGGAAACTCGCGT
AAAATCAGGCGTTTTCGCCGATTTGCGAGGCTGGCCAGCTCCACGTCGCCGGCCGAAATCGAGCCTGCCC
CTCATCTGTCAACGCCGCGCCGGGTGAGTCGGCCCCTCAAGTGTCAACGTCCGCCCCTCATCTGTCAGTG
AGGGCCAAGTTTTCCGCGAGGTATCCACAACGCCGGCGGCCGCGGTGTCTCGCACACGGCTTCGACGGCG
TTTCTGGCGCGTTTGCAGGGCCATAGACGGCCGCCAGCCCAGCGGCGAGGGCAACCAGCCCGGTGAGCGT
CGCAAAGGAGATCCTGATCTGACTGATGGGCTGCCTGTATCGAGTGGTGATTTTGTGCCGAGCTGCCGGT
CGGGGAGCTGTTGGCTGGCTGGTGGCAGGATATATTGTGGTGTAAACAAATTGACGCTTAGACAACTTAA
TAACACATTGCGGACGTTTTTAATGTACTGGGGTGGATGCAGTGGGCCCCACTCTGCTTGAAGACAAGAG
CGGCGGCAGGGAGAGTTTTAACATTGACTAGCGTGCTGATAATTTGTGAGAAATAATAATTGACAAGTAG
ATACTGACATTTGAGAAGAGCTTCTGAACTGTTATTAGTAACAAAAATGGAAAGCTGATGCACGGAAAAA
GGAAAGAAAAAGCCATACTTTTTTTTAGGTAGGAAAAGAAAAAGCCATACGAGACTGATGTCTCTCAGAT
GGGCCGGGATCTGTCTATCTAGCAGGCAGCAGCCCTACCAACCTCACGGGCCAGCAATTACGAGTCCTTC
TAAAACGTCCCGCCGAGGGCGCGTGGCCGTGCTGTGCAGCAGCACGTCTAACATTAGTCCCACCTCGCCA
GTTTACAGGGAGCAGAACCAGCTTATAAGCGGAGGCGCGGCACCAAGAAGCATGAGACCGCAGCTGGCAC
GACAGGTTTCCCGACTGGAAAGCGGGCAGTGAGCGCAACGCAATTAATGTGAGTTAGCTCACTCATTAGG
CACCCCAGGCTTTACACTTTATGCTTCCGGCTCGTATGTTGTGTGGAATTGTGAGCGGATAACAATTTCA
CACAGGAAACAGCTATGACCATGATTACGCCAAGCTTGCATGCCTGCAGGTCGACTCTAGAGGATCCCCG
GGTACCGAGCTCGAATTCACTGGCCGTCGTTTTACAACGTCGTGACTGGGAAAACCCTGGCGTTACCCAA
CTTAATCGCCTTGCAGCACATCCCCCTTTCGCCAGCTGGCGTAATAGCGAAGAGGCCCGCACCGATCGCC
CTTCCCAACAGTTGCGCAGCCTGAATGGCGAATGGCGCCTGATGCGGTATTTTCTCCTTACGCATCTGTG
CGGTATTTCACACCGCATATGGTGCACTCTCAGTACAATCTGCTCTGATGCCGCATAGTTAAGCCAGCCC
CGACACCCGCCAACACCCGCTGACGCGCCCTGACGGGCTTGTCTGCTCCCGGCATCCGCTTACAGACAAG
CTGTGACGGTCTCAGTTTTAGAGCTAGAAATAGCAAGTTAAAATAAGGCTAGTCCGTTATCAACTTGAAA
AAGTGGCACCGAGTCGGTGCTTTTTTTCTAGACCCAGCTTTCTTGTACAAAGTTGGCATTACGCTTTACT
GCCAAGTCTTCAGTC
